Addgene plasmid #122164: p4xEGFP-N1
Purpose: Expression of 4xEGFP
Depositing lab: Georg Mayr. Depositing organization: Universitaetsklinikum Hamburg-Eppendorf. Publication: A set of enhanced green fluorescent protein concatemers for quantitative determination of nuclear localization signal strength. Bohm J, Thavaraja R, Giehler S, Nalaskowski MM. Anal Biochem. 2017 Sep 15;533:48-55. doi: 10.1016/j.ab.2017.06.015. Epub 2017 Jun 30. PubMed 28669708.
Backbone
  Vector backbone: pEGFP-N1
  Vector type: Mammalian Expression
  Selectable markers: Neomycin (select with G418)
Growth in bacteria
  Bacterial resistance: Kanamycin, 50 μg/mL
  Growth temperature: 37°C
  Growth strain: DH5alpha
  Copy number: High Copy
Gene/Insert
  Gene/Insert name: 4xEGFP
  Promoter: CMV
  Cloning method: Restriction Enzyme; 5′ cloning site BspEI (destroyed during cloning); 3′ cloning site NotI (not destroyed)
  Sequencing primers: 5′ AGCTGGTTTAGTGAACCGTCA
Terms and licenses: Academic/Nonprofit Terms; Industry Terms: Not Available to Industry
Depositor comments: Please note: The MCS of multimeric EGFP vectors differs from the MCS of the monomeric EGFP vector (pEGFP-N1): G CTA GCG CTA CCG GAC TCA GAT CTC GAG CTC AAG CTT GAA ATC GAA TTC CCG CGG GCC CGG GAT CCA CCG GTC GCC ACC ATG GTG
How to cite: p4xEGFP-N1 was a gift from Georg Mayr (Addgene plasmid # 122164 ; http://n2t.net/addgene:122164 ; RRID:Addgene_122164)
