[The description below was written by a language model from this plasmid's Addgene catalogue record and pLannotate feature annotations shown in this document.]
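Description:
p4xEGFP-N1 is a mammalian expression plasmid built on the pEGFP-N1 backbone that encodes four copies of EGFP joined head to tail as a single concatemer. In the 6,920 nt sequence record, the human cytomegalovirus immediate early enhancer and promoter sit upstream of a multiple cloning site, followed by four tandem EGFP coding regions on the same strand, each separated from the next by a short spacer, and then the SV40 polyadenylation signal. The short large T antigen fragment annotated just before the poly(A) signal is most likely a sequence match within the SV40-derived 3' region rather than a functional element. The extra EGFP units were introduced by restriction cloning between a BspEI site, which was destroyed, and a NotI site, which was retained. The depositor notes that the cloning site region of the multimeric EGFP vectors differs from that of the monomeric parent. As in other N1-type vectors, the cloning site lies upstream of the fluorescent protein, so a sequence of interest can be fused to the N-terminus of the tetramer.

The plasmid is propagated in E. coli at high copy from a pUC-type ColE1 origin and also carries an f1 origin. A single Tn5 aminoglycoside phosphotransferase gene serves both hosts: a bacterial promoter drives kanamycin resistance in E. coli, while the SV40 early promoter with the HSV TK poly(A) signal allows G418 selection of transfected mammalian cells. The small ble and bGH poly(A) fragments appear to be incidental annotation hits. According to the associated publication title, the plasmid belongs to a set of EGFP concatemers for quantitatively assessing nuclear localization signal strength, where larger fluorescent cargoes presumably limit passive diffusion into the nucleus.
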