Features (pLannotate 1.2.2; 19 found; start..end, strand, type, name):
      1..304     +  enhancer       CMV enhancer: human cytomegalovirus immediate early enhancer
    305..508     +  promoter       CMV promoter: human cytomegalovirus (CMV) immediate early promoter
    531..567     +  misc_feature   MCS (fragment): multiple cloning site
    580..596     +  misc_feature   MCS (fragment): multiple cloning site
    610..1326    +  CDS            EGFP: EGFP is a basic (constitutively fluorescent) green fluorescent protein published in 1996, derived from Aequorea victoria. It is reported to be a rapidly-maturing weak dimer with moderate acid sensitivity.
   1342..2058    +  CDS            EGFP: EGFP is a basic (constitutively fluorescent) green fluorescent protein published in 1996, derived from Aequorea victoria. It is reported to be a rapidly-maturing weak dimer with moderate acid sensitivity.
   2074..2790    +  CDS            EGFP: EGFP is a basic (constitutively fluorescent) green fluorescent protein published in 1996, derived from Aequorea victoria. It is reported to be a rapidly-maturing weak dimer with moderate acid sensitivity.
   2806..3525    +  CDS            EGFP: the original enhanced GFP (Yang et al., 1996) mammalian codon-optimized
   3542..3625    +  CDS            large T antigen (fragment): large T antigen from SV40 (simian virus 40)
   3648..3769    +  polyA_signal   SV40 poly(A) signal: SV40 polyadenylation signal
   3803..4231    -  rep_origin     f1 ori (sequence partly withheld): f1 bacteriophage origin of replication; arrow indicates direction of (+) strand synthesis
   4258..4362    +  promoter       AmpR promoter: bla
   4364..4721    +  promoter       SV40 promoter: SV40 enhancer and early promoter
   4756..5550    +  CDS            NeoR/KanR: aminoglycoside phosphotransferase from Tn5; aph(3')-II (or nptII); confers resistance to neomycin, kanamycin, and G418 (Geneticin®)
   5571..5723    +  CDS            ble (fragment): BLE_KLEPN - Experimental evidence at protein level: Swiss-Prot protein existence level 1. Binding protein with a strong affinity to the bleomycin family of antibiotics. Binds to CL990; an antimitotic-antibiotic compound. From Klebsiella pneumoniae.
   5782..5829    +  polyA_signal   HSV TK poly(A) signal: herpes simplex virus thymidine kinase polyadenylation signal (Cole and Stacy, 1985)
   5920..5936    -  polyA_signal   bGH poly(A) signal (fragment): bovine growth hormone polyadenylation signal
   6158..6746    +  rep_origin     ori: high-copy-number ColE1/pMB1/pBR322/pUC origin of replication
   6861..6920    +  enhancer       CMV enhancer (fragment): human cytomegalovirus immediate early enhancer
>Addgene plasmid #122164 | p4xEGFP-N1 | addgene full sequence | sequence record 236276 | Addgene NGS Result
CGTTACATAACTTACGGTAAATGGCCCGCCTGGCTGACCGCCCAACGACCCCCGCCCATTGACGTCAATA
ATGACGTATGTTCCCATAGTAACGCCAATAGGGACTTTCCATTGACGTCAATGGGTGGAGTATTTACGGT
AAACTGCCCACTTGGCAGTACATCAAGTGTATCATATGCCAAGTACGCCCCCTATTGACGTCAATGACGG
TAAATGGCCCGCCTGGCATTATGCCCAGTACATGACCTTATGGGACTTTCCTACTTGGCAGTACATCTAC
GTATTAGTCATCGCTATTACCATGGTGATGCGGTTTTGGCAGTACATCAATGGGCGTGGATAGCGGTTTG
ACTCACGGGGATTTCCAAGTCTCCACCCCATTGACGTCAATGGGAGTTTGTTTTGGCACCAAAATCAACG
GGACTTTCCAAAATGTCGTAACAACTCCGCCCCATTGACGCAAATGGGCGGTAGGCGTGTACGGTGGGAG
GTCTATATAAGCAGAGCTGGTTTAGTGAACCGTCAGATCCGCTAGCGCTACCGGACTCAGATCTCGAGCT
CAAGCTTGAAATCGAATTCCCGCGGGCCCGGGATCCACCGGTCGCCACCATGGTGAGCAAGGGCGAGGAG
CTGTTCACCGGGGTGGTGCCCATCCTGGTCGAGCTGGACGGCGACGTAAACGGCCACAAGTTCAGCGTGT
CCGGCGAGGGCGAGGGCGATGCCACCTACGGCAAGCTGACCCTGAAGTTCATCTGCACCACCGGCAAGCT
GCCCGTGCCCTGGCCCACCCTCGTGACCACCCTGACCTACGGCGTGCAGTGCTTCAGCCGCTACCCCGAC
CACATGAAGCAGCACGACTTCTTCAAGTCCGCCATGCCCGAAGGCTACGTCCAGGAGCGCACCATCTTCT
TCAAGGACGACGGCAACTACAAGACCCGCGCCGAGGTGAAGTTCGAGGGCGACACCCTGGTGAACCGCAT
CGAGCTGAAGGGCATCGACTTCAAGGAGGACGGCAACATCCTGGGGCACAAGCTGGAGTACAACTACAAC
AGCCACAACGTCTATATCATGGCCGACAAGCAGAAGAACGGCATCAAGGTGAACTTCAAGATCCGCCACA
ACATCGAGGACGGCAGCGTGCAGCTCGCCGACCACTACCAGCAGAACACCCCCATCGGCGACGGCCCCGT
GCTGCTGCCCGACAACCACTACCTGAGCACCCAGTCCGCCCTGAGCAAAGACCCCAACGAGAAGCGCGAT
CACATGGTCCTGCTGGAGTTCGTGACCGCCGCCGGGATCACTCTCGGCATGGACGAGCTGTACAAGGGTC
CGGTCGCCACCATGGTGAGCAAGGGCGAGGAGCTGTTCACCGGGGTGGTGCCCATCCTGGTCGAGCTGGA
CGGCGACGTAAACGGCCACAAGTTCAGCGTGTCCGGCGAGGGCGAGGGCGATGCCACCTACGGCAAGCTG
ACCCTGAAGTTCATCTGCACCACCGGCAAGCTGCCCGTGCCCTGGCCCACCCTCGTGACCACCCTGACCT
ACGGCGTGCAGTGCTTCAGCCGCTACCCCGACCACATGAAGCAGCACGACTTCTTCAAGTCCGCCATGCC
CGAAGGCTACGTCCAGGAGCGCACCATCTTCTTCAAGGACGACGGCAACTACAAGACCCGCGCCGAGGTG
AAGTTCGAGGGCGACACCCTGGTGAACCGCATCGAGCTGAAGGGCATCGACTTCAAGGAGGACGGCAACA
TCCTGGGGCACAAGCTGGAGTACAACTACAACAGCCACAACGTCTATATCATGGCCGACAAGCAGAAGAA
CGGCATCAAGGTGAACTTCAAGATCCGCCACAACATCGAGGACGGCAGCGTGCAGCTCGCCGACCACTAC
CAGCAGAACACCCCCATCGGCGACGGCCCCGTGCTGCTGCCCGACAACCACTACCTGAGCACCCAGTCCG
CCCTGAGCAAAGACCCCAACGAGAAGCGCGATCACATGGTCCTGCTGGAGTTCGTGACCGCCGCCGGGAT
CACTCTCGGCATGGACGAGCTGTAYAAGGGTCCGGTCGCCACCATGGTGAGCAAGGGCGAGGAGCTGTTC
ACCGGGGTGGTGCCCATCCTGGTCGAGCTGGACGGCGACGTAAACGGCCACAAGTTCAGCGTGTCCGGCG
AGGGCGAGGGCGATGCCACCTACGGCAAGCTGACCCTGAAGTTCATCTGCACCACCGGCAAGCTGCCCGT
GCCCTGGCCCACCCTCGTGACCACCCTGACCTACGGCGTGCAGTGCTTCAGCCGCTACCCCGACCACATG
AAGCAGCACGACTTCTTCAAGTCCGCCATGCCCGAAGGCTACGTCCAGGAGCGCACCATCTTCTTCAAGG
ACGACGGCAACTACAAGACCCGCGCCGAGGTGAAGTTCGAGGGCGACACCCTGGTGAACCGCATCGAGCT
GAAGGGCATCGACTTCAAGGAGGACGGCAACATCCTGGGGCACAAGCTGGAGTACAACTACAACAGCCAC
AACGTCTATATCATGGCCGACAAGCAGAAGAACGGCATCAAGGTGAACTTCAAGATCCGCCACAACATCG
AGGACGGCAGCGTGCAGCTCGCCGACCACTACCAGCAGAACACCCCCATCGGCGACGGCCCCGTGCTGCT
GCCCGACAACCACTACCTGAGCACCCAGTCCGCCCTGAGCAAAGACCCCAACGAGAAGCGCGATCACATG
GTCCTGCTGGAGTTCGTGACCGCCGCCGGGATCACTCTCGGCATGGACGAGCTGTAYAAGGGTCCGGTCG
CCACCATGGTGAGCAAGGGCGAGGAGCTGTTCACCGGGGTGGTGCCCATCCTGGTCGAGCTGGACGGCGA
CGTAAACGGCCACAAGTTCAGCGTGTCCGGCGAGGGCGAGGGCGATGCCACCTACGGCAAGCTGACCCTG
AAGTTCATCTGCACCACCGGCAAGCTGCCCGTGCCCTGGCCCACCCTCGTGACCACCCTGACCTACGGCG
TGCAGTGCTTCAGCCGCTACCCCGACCACATGAAGCAGCACGACTTCTTCAAGTCCGCCATGCCCGAAGG
CTACGTCCAGGAGCGCACCATCTTCTTCAAGGACGACGGCAACTACAAGACCCGCGCCGAGGTGAAGTTC
GAGGGCGACACCCTGGTGAACCGCATCGAGCTGAAGGGCATCGACTTCAAGGAGGACGGCAACATCCTGG
GGCACAAGCTGGAGTACAACTACAACAGCCACAACGTCTATATCATGGCCGACAAGCAGAAGAACGGCAT
CAAGGTGAACTTCAAGATCCGCCACAACATCGAGGACGGCAGCGTGCAGCTCGCCGACCACTACCAGCAG
AACACCCCCATCGGCGACGGCCCCGTGCTGCTGCCCGACAACCACTACCTGAGCACCCAGTCCGCCCTGA
GCAAAGACCCCAACGAGAAGCGCGATCACATGGTCCTGCTGGAGTTCGTGACCGCCGCCGGGATCACTCT
CGGCATGGACGAGCTGTACAAGTAAAGCGGCCGCGACTCTAGATCATAATCAGCCATACCACATTTGTAG
AGGTTTTACTTGCTTTAAAAAACCTCCCACACCTCCCCCTGAACCTGAAACATAAAATGAATGCAATTGT
TGTTGTTAACTTGTTTATTGCAGCTTATAATGGTTACAAATAAAGCAATAGCATCACAAATTTCACAAAT
AAAGCATTTTTTTCACTGCATTCTAGTTGTGGTTTGTCCAAACTCATCAATGTATCTTAAGGCGTAAATT
GTAAGCGTTAATATTTTGTTAAAATTCGCGTTAAATTTTTGTTAAATCAGCTCATTTTTTAACCAATAGG
CCGAAATCGGCAAAATCCCTTATAAATCAAAAGAATAGACCGAGATAGGGT
[37 nt withheld, positions 3902-3938]
AAAGAACGTGGACTCCAACGTCAAAGG
[49 nt withheld, positions 3966-4014]
T
[91 nt withheld, positions 4016-4106]
G
[124 nt withheld, positions 4108-4231]
CAGGTGGCACTTTTCGGGGAAATGTGCGCGGAACCCCTATTTGTTTATTTTTCTAAATACATTCAAATAT
GTATCCGCTCATGAGACAATAACCCTGATAAATGCTTCAATAATATTGAAAAAGGAAGAGTCCTGAGGCG
GAAAGAACCAGCTGTGGAATGTGTGTCAGTTAGGGTGTGGAAAGTCCCCAGGCTCCCCAGCAGGCAGAAG
TATGCAAAGCATGCATCTCAATTAGTCAGCAACCAGGTGTGGAAAGTCCCCAGGCTCCCCAGCAGGCAGA
AGTATGCAAAGCATGCATCTCAATTAGTCAGCAACCATAGTCCCGCCCCTAACTCCGCCCATCCCGCCCC
TAACTCCGCCCAGTTCCGCCCATTCTCCGCCCCATGGCTGACTAATTTTTTTTATTTATGCAGAGGCCGA
GGCCGCCTCGGCCTCTGAGCTATTCCAGAAGTAGTGAGGAGGCTTTTTTGGAGGCCTAGGCTTTTGCAAA
GATCGATCAAGAGACAGGATGAGGATCGTTTCGCATGATTGAACAAGATGGATTGCACGCAGGTTCTCCG
GCCGCTTGGGTGGAGAGGCTATTCGGCTATGACTGGGCACAACAGACAATCGGCTGCTCTGATGCCGCCG
TGTTCCGGCTGTCAGCGCAGGGGCGCCCGGTTCTTTTTGTCAAGACCGACCTGTCCGGTGCCCTGAATGA
ACTGCAAGACGAGGCAGCGCGGCTATCGTGGCTGGCCACGACGGGCGTTCCTTGCGCAGCTGTGCTCGAC
GTTGTCACTGAAGCGGGAAGGGACTGGCTGCTATTGGGCGAAGTGCCGGGGCAGGATCTCCTGTCATCTC
ACCTTGCTCCTGCCGAGAAAGTATCCATCATGGCTGATGCAATGCGGCGGCTGCATACGCTTGATCCGGC
TACCTGCCCATTCGACCACCAAGCGAAACATCGCATCGAGCGAGCACGTACTCGGATGGAAGCCGGTCTT
GTCGATCAGGATGATCTGGACGAAGAGCATCAGGGGCTCGCGCCAGCCGAACTGTTCGCCAGGCTCAAGG
CGAGCATGCCCGACGGCGAGGATCTCGTCGTGACCCATGGCGATGCCTGCTTGCCGAATATCATGGTGGA
AAATGGCCGCTTTTCTGGATTCATCGACTGTGGCCGGCTGGGTGTGGCGGACCGCTATCAGGACATAGCG
TTGGCTACCCGTGATATTGCTGAAGAGCTTGGCGGCGAATGGGCTGACCGCTTCCTCGTGCTTTACGGTA
TCGCCGCTCCCGATTCGCAGCGCATCGCCTTCTATCGCCTTCTTGACGAGTTCTTCTGAGCGGGACTCTG
GGGTTCGAAATGACCGACCAAGCGACGCCCAACCTGCCATCACGAGATTTCGATTCCACCGCCGCCTTCT
ATGAAAGGTTGGGCTTCGGAATCGTTTTCCGGGACGCCGGCTGGATGATCCTCCAGCGCGGGGATCTCAT
GCTGGAGTTCTTCGCCCACCCTAGGGGGAGGCTAACTGAAACACGGAAGGAGACAATACCGGAAGGAACC
CGCGCTATGACGGCAATAAAAAGACAGAATAAAACGCACGGTGTTGGGTCGTTTGTTCATAAACGCGGGG
TTCGGTCCCAGGGCTGGCACTCTGTCGATACCCCACCGAGACCCCATTGGGGCCAATACGCCCGCGTTTC
TTCCTTTTCCCCACCCCACCCCCCAAGTTCGGGTGAAGGCCCAGGGCTCGCAGCCAACGTCGGGGCGGCA
GGCCCTGCCATAGCCTCAGGTTACTCATATATACTTTAGATTGATTTAAAACTTCATTTTTAATTTAAAA
GGATCTAGGTGAAGATCCTTTTTGATAATCTCATGACCAAAATCCCTTAACGTGAGTTTTCGTTCCACTG
AGCGTCAGACCCCGTAGAAAAGATCAAAGGATCTTCTTGAGATCCTTTTTTTCTGCGCGTAATCTGCTGC
TTGCAAACAAAAAAACCACCGCTACCAGCGGTGGTTTGTTTGCCGGATCAAGAGCTACCAACTCTTTTTC
CGAAGGTAACTGGCTTCAGCAGAGCGCAGATACCAAATACTGTTCTTCTAGTGTAGCCGTAGTTAGGCCA
CCACTTCAAGAACTCTGTAGCACCGCCTACATACCTCGCTCTGCTAATCCTGTTACCAGTGGCTGCTGCC
AGTGGCGATAAGTCGTGTCTTACCGGGTTGGACTCAAGACGATAGTTACCGGATAAGGCGCAGCGGTCGG
GCTGAACGGGGGGTTCGTGCACACAGCCCAGCTTGGAGCGAACGACCTACACCGAACTGAGATACCTACA
GCGTGAGCTATGAGAAAGCGCCACGCTTCCCGAAGGGAGAAAGGCGGACAGGTATCCGGTAAGCGGCAGG
GTCGGAACAGGAGAGCGCACGAGGGAGCTTCCAGGGGGAAACGCCTGGTATCTTTATAGTCCTGTCGGGT
TTCGCCACCTCTGACTTGAGCGTCGATTTTTGTGATGCTCGTCAGGGGGGCGGAGCCTATGGAAAAACGC
CAGCAACGCGGCCTTTTTACGGTTCCTGGCCTTTTGCTGGCCTTTTGCTCACATGTTCTTTCCTGCGTTA
TCCCCTGATTCTGTGGATAACCGTATTACCGCCATGCATTAGTTATTAATAGTAATCAATTACGGGGTCA
TTAGTTCATAGCCCATATATGGAGTTCCG
